>Addgene plasmid #59664 | pGEM-T Dmel Or59a | addgene partial sequence | sequence record 97604 | M13pUC-Fwd 5'-CCCAGTCACGACGTTGTAAAACG-3'
TGTAATACGACTCACTATAGGGCGAATTGGGCCCGACGTCGCATGCTCCCGGCCGCCATGGCCGCGGGAT
TGGACAGTCTGGAGTTTTTCAAGAGCCATTGGACCGCCTGGCGGTACTTGGGAGTGGCTCATCTTCGGGT
CGAGAACTGGAAGAACCTTTACGTGTTTTACAGCATTGTGTCGAATCTTCTCGTGACCCTGTGCTACCCC
GTTCACCTGGGAATATCCCTCTTTCGCAACCGCACCATCACCGAGGACATCCTCAACCTAACCACCTTTG
CGACCTGCACAGCCTGTTCGGTGAAGTGCCTGCTCTACGCCTACAACATCAAGGATGTGCTGGAGATGGA
GCGGCTGTTGAGGCTTTTGGATGAACGCGTCGTGGGTCCGGAGCAACGCAGCATCTACGGACAAGTAAGG
GTCCAGCTGCGAAATGTGCTATACGTGTTCATCGGCATCTACATGCCGTGTGCCCTGTTCGCCGAGCTAT
CCTTTCTGTTCAAGGAGGAGCGCGGTCTGATGTATCCCGCCTGGTTTCCCTTCGACTGGCTGCACTCCAC
CGGAAACTACTACATAGCGAACGCCTATCAGATAGTGGGCATTTCGTTTCAGCTCCTGCAGAACTATGTT
AGCGACTGCTTCCGGCGGTGGTGCTGTGCCTGATCTCATCCCACATCAAAATGTTGTACAACAGATTCGA
GGAGGTGGGCCTGGATCCAGCCAGAGATGCGGAGAAGGACCTGGAGGCCTGCATCACCGATCACAAGCAT
ATTCTAGAGTGGGCAGGCGGCTCATTGTAACGTTCGTGTTCTATTCACTTTCCAACTTTTTTCCAGACTA
TTCCGACGCATCGAAGCCTTCATTT
