>Addgene plasmid #59664 | pGEM-T Dmel Or59a | addgene partial sequence | sequence record 97605 | M13pUC-Rev 5'-AGCGGATAACAATTTCACACAGG-3'
TGACCATGATTACGCCAAGCTATTTAGGTGACACTATAGAATACTCAAGCTATGCATCCAACGCGTTGGG
AGCTCTCCCATATGGTCGACCTGCAGGCGGCCGCACTAGTGATTTGCTAAACCGATGCACACATTCAAGG
CGGTCACTGTGAACTGAATTAGCATGGGCAGGGAAATGAAGGCTTCGATGCGTCGGAATAGTCTGGAAAA
AAGTTGGAAAGTGAATAGAACACGAACGTTACAATGAGCCGCCTGCCCACTCTAGAATATGCTTGTGATC
GGTGATGCAGGCCTCCAGGTCCTTCTCCGCATCTCTGGCTGGATCCAGGCCCACCTCCTCGAATCTGTTG
TACAACATTTTGATGTGGGATGAGATCAGGCACAGCACCACCGCCGGAAGCAGTCGCTAACATAGTTCTG
CAGGAGCTGAAACGAAATGCCCACTATCTGATAGGCGTTCGCTATGTAGTAGTTTCCGGTGGAGTGCAGC
CAGTCGAAGGGAAACCAGGCGGGATACATCAGACCGCGCTCCTCCTTGAACAGAAAGGATAGCTCGGCGA
ACAGGGCACACGGCATGTAGATGCCGATGAACACGTATAGCACATTTCGCAGCTGGACCCTTACTTGTCC
GTAGATGCTGCGTTGCTCCGGACCCACGACGCGTTCATCCAAAAGCCTCAACAGCCGCTCCATCTCCAGC
ACATCCTTGATGTTGTAGGCGTAGAGCAGGCACTTCACCGAACAGGCTGTGCAGGTCGCAAAGGTGGTTA
GGTTGAGGATGTCCTCGGTGATGGTGCGGTTGCGAAAGAGGGATATTCCCAGGTGAACGGGGTAGCACAG
GGTCACGAGAAGATTCGACAC
