[The description below was written by a language model from this plasmid's Addgene catalogue record.]
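Description:
pGEM-T Dmel Or59a is a small bacterial cloning plasmid carrying a fragment of the Drosophila melanogaster odorant receptor gene Or59a (CG9820, also known by older names such as DOR46 and Or59D.1). The backbone is the commercial pGEM-T vector, about 3 kb without insert, a T-overhang vector designed for direct capture of PCR products. The exact cloning method is recorded as unknown. The plasmid is maintained at high copy in standard E. coli cloning strains and selected with ampicillin. Although the catalogue lists it as a bacterial expression vector, nothing in the record indicates that it is intended to produce protein.

The insert is roughly 900 bp and, according to the depositor, was derived from genomic DNA rather than cDNA. It may therefore include intronic sequence and is unlikely to be a complete, uninterrupted coding region. The stated purpose is to serve as a probe for Or59a expression. The pGEM-T family generally places its cloning site between opposing phage RNA polymerase promoters (T7 and SP6). This arrangement allows in vitro transcription of labelled sense or antisense riboprobes from the linearised plasmid. The record does not give the orientation of the insert, and so does not indicate which promoter would yield the antisense strand. The insert is flanked by the M13 forward and reverse primer sites listed for sequencing. No feature table was supplied, so individual elements and their positions cannot be confirmed. The associated work concerns the spatial mapping of olfactory receptor expression in the fly antenna, consistent with use of this construct as an RNA in situ hybridisation template for identifying the olfactory sensory neurons that express Or59a.
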