Addgene plasmid #59664: pGEM-T Dmel Or59a
Purpose: Probe for Drosophila melanogaster Or59a expression
Depositing lab: Richard Axel & Leslie Vosshall. Depositing organization: Columbia University. Publication: A spatial map of olfactory receptor expression in the Drosophila antenna. Vosshall LB, Amrein H, Morozov PS, Rzhetsky A, Axel R. Cell. 1999 Mar 5;96(5):725-36. 10.1016/S0092-8674(00)80582-6 PubMed 10089887.
Backbone
  Vector backbone: pGEM-T
  Backbone manufacturer: Promega
  Backbone size w/o insert (bp): 3000
  Vector type: Bacterial Expression
Growth in bacteria
  Bacterial resistance: Ampicillin, 100 μg/mL
  Growth temperature: 37°C
  Growth strain: DH5alpha
  Copy number: High Copy
Gene/Insert
  Gene/Insert name: Or59a
  Species: D. melanogaster (fly)
  Insert size (bp): 900
  Entrez Gene: Or59a (a.k.a. Dmel_CG9820, 59D.1, 59a, AN6, CG9820, DOR46, DOR59D.1, Dmel\CG9820, Or46, Or59D.1, dor46)
  Cloning method: Unknown
  Sequencing primers: 5′ M13-F20; 3′ M13-Rev
Terms and licenses: Academic/Nonprofit Terms; Industry Terms: Not Available to Industry
Depositor comments: source: Genomic DNA
How to cite: pGEM-T Dmel Or59a was a gift from Richard Axel & Leslie Vosshall (Addgene plasmid # 59664 ; http://n2t.net/addgene:59664 ; RRID:Addgene_59664)
